>Addgene plasmid #60343 | UASgal-A9-Pleum | depositor full sequence | sequence record 96621 | UASgal-A9-Pleum sequence 6293 bps
TTTTTACGGTTCCTGGCCTTTTGCTGGCCTTTTGCTCACATGTTCTTTCCTGCGTTATCCCCTGATTCTG
TGGATAACCGTATTACCGCCTTTGAGTGAGCTGATACCGCTCGCCGCAGCCGAACGACCGAGCGCAGCGA
GTCAGTGAGCGAGGAAGCGGAAGAGCGCCCAATACGCAAACCGCCTCTCCCCGCGCGTTGGCCGATTCAT
TAATGCAGCTGGCACGACAGGTTTCCCGACTGGAAAGCGGGCAGTGAGCGCAACGCAATTAATGTGAGTT
ACCTCACTCATTAGGCACCCCAGGCTTTACACTTTATGCTTCCGGCTCCTATGTTGTGTGGAATTGTGAG
CGGATAACAATTTCACACAGGAAACAGCTATGACCATGATTACGCCAAGCGCGCAATTAACCCTCACTAA
AGGGAACAAAAGCTGGAGCTCCGGGATCCTTGGCGCGCCCCTTAATTAATAGTACGGATTAGAAGCCGCC
GAGCGGGCGACAGCCCTCCGACGGAAGACTCTCCTCCGTGCGTCCTCGTCTTCACCGGTCGCGTTCCTGA
AACGCAGATGTGCCTCGCGCCGCACTGCTCCGAACAATAAAGATTCTACAATACTAGCTTTTATGGTTAT
GAAGAGGAAAAATTGGCAGTAACCTGGCCCCACAAACCTTCAAATTAACGAATCAAATTAACAACCATAG
GATGATAATGCGATTAGTTTTTTAGCCTTATTTCTGGGGTAATTAATCAGCGAAGCGATGATTTTTGATC
TATTAACAGAAGCTTCATGTACTTACCCAATTAGGAAATTTACATGGTTTAAACCAATATTATTTAAGGA
CCTATTGTTTTTTCCAATAGGTGGTTAGCAATCGTCTTACTTTCTAACTTTTCTTACCTTTTACATTTCA
GCAATATATATATATATATTTCAAGGATATACCATTCTATCTAGAAAAATGTCTAAAGGTGAAGAATTAT
TCACTGGTGTTGTCCCAATTTTGGTTGAATTAGATGGTGATGTTAATGGTCACAAATTTTCTGTCTCCGG
TGAAGGTGAAGGTGATGCTACTTACGGTAAATTGACCTTAAAATTTATTTGTACTACTGGTAAATTGCCA
GTTCCATGGCCAACCTTAGTCACTACTTTAGGTTATGGTTTGATGTGTTTTGCTAGATACCCAGATCATA
TGAAACAACATGACTTTTTCAAGTCTGCCATGCCAGAAGGTTATGTTCAAGAAAGAACTATTTTTTTCAA
AGATGACGGTAACTACAAGACCAGAGCTGAAGTCAAGTTTGAAGGTGATACCTTAGTTAATAGAATCGAA
TTAAAAGGTATTGATTTTAAAGAAGATGGTAACATTTTAGGTCACAAATTGGAATACAACTATAACTCTC
ACAATGTTTACATCATGGCTGACAAACAAAAGAATGGTATCAAAGTTAACTTCAAAATTAGACACAACAT
TGAAGATGGTTCTGTTCAATTAGCTGACCATTATCAACAAAATACTCCAATTGGTGATGGTCCAGTCTTG
TTACCAGACAACCATTACTTATCCTATCAATCTGCCTTATCCAAAGATCCAAACGAAAAGAGAGACCACA
TGGTCTTGTTAGAATTTGTTACTGCTGCTGGTATTACCCATGGTATGGATGAATTGTACAAATAAATCGA
TACCGTCGACCTCGAGTCATGTAATTAGTTATGTCACGCTTACATTCACGCCCTCCTCCCACATCCGCTC
TAACCGAAAAGGAAGGAGTTAGACAACCTGAAGTCTAGGTCCCTATTTATTTTTTTTAATAGTTATGTTA
GTATTAAGAACGTTATTTATATTTCAAATTTTTCTTTTTTTTCTGTACAAACGCGTGTACGCATGTAACA
TTATACTGAAAACCTTGCTTGAGAAGGTTTTGGGACGCTCGGGTACCCAATTCGCCCTATAGTGAGTCGT
ATTACGCGCGCTCACTGGCCGTCGTTTTACAACGTCGTGACTGGGAAAACCCTGGCGTTACCCAACTTAA
TCGCCTTGCAGCACATCCCCCTTTCGCCAGCTGGCGTAATAGCGAAGAGGCCCGCACCGATCGCCCTTCC
CAACAGTTGCGCAGCCTGAATGGCGAATGGCGCG
[124 nt withheld, positions 2135-2258]
C
[91 nt withheld, positions 2260-2350]
A
[49 nt withheld, positions 2352-2400]
CCTTTGACGTTGGAGTCCACGTTCTTT
[37 nt withheld, positions 2428-2464]
ACCCTATCTCGGTCTATTCTTTTGATTTATAAGGGATTTTGCCGATTTCGGCCTATTGGTTAAAAAATGA
GCTGATTTAACAAAAATTTAACGCGAATTTTAACAAAATATTAACGTTTACAATTTCCTGATGCGGTATT
TTCTCCTTACGCATCTGTGCGGTATTTCACACCGCATAGGGTAATAACTGATATAATTAAATTGAAGCTC
TAATTTGTGAGTTTAGTATACATGCATTTACTTATAATACAGTTTTTTAGTTTTGCTGGCCGCATCTTCT
CAAATATGCTTCCCAGCCTGCTTTTCTGTAACGTTCACCCTCTACCTTAGCATCCCTTCCCTTTGCAAAT
AGTCCTCTTCCAACAATAATAATGTCAGATCCTGTAGAGACCACATCATCCACGGTTCTATACTGTTGAC
CCAATGCGTCTCCCTTGTCATCTAAACCCACACCGGGTGTCATAATCAACCAATCGTAACCTTCATCTCT
TCCACCCATGTCTCTTTGAGCAATAAAGCCGATAACAAAATCTTTGTCGCTCTTCGCAATGTCAACAGTA
CCCTTAGTATATTCTCCAGTAGATAGGGAGCCCTTGCATGACAATTCTGCTAACATCAAAAGGCCTCTAG
GTTCCTTTGTTACTTCTTCTGCCGCCTGCTTCAAACCGCTAACAATACCTGGGCCCACCACACCGTGTGC
ATTCGTAATGTCTGCCCATTCTGCTATTCTGTATACACCCGCAGAGTACTGCAATTTGACTGTATTACCA
ATGTCAGCAAATTTTCTGTCTTCGAAGAGTAAAAAATTGTACTTGGCGGATAATGCCTTTAGCGGCTTAA
CTGTGCCCTCCATGGAAAAATCAGTCAAGATATCCACATGTGTTTTTAGTAAACAAATTTTGGGACCTAA
TGCTTCAACTAACTCCAGTAATTCCTTGGTGGTACGAACATCCAATGAAGCACACAAGTTTGTTTGCTTT
TCGTGCATGATATTAAATAGCTTGGCAGCAACAGGACTAGGATGAGTAGCAGCACGTTCCTTATATGTAG
CTTTCGACATGATTTATCTTCGTTTCCTGCAGGTTTTTGTTCTGTGCAGTTGGGTTAAGAATACTGGGCA
ATTTCATGTTTCTTCAACACTACATATGCGTATATATACCAATCTAAGTCTGTGCTCCTTCCTTCGTTCT
TCCTTCTGTTCGGAGATTACCGAATCAAAAAAATTTCAAAGAAACCGAAATCAAAAAAAAGAATAAAAAA
AAAATGATGAATTGAATTGAAAAGCTGTGGTATGGTGCACTCTCAGTACAATCTGCTCTGATGCCGCATA
GTTAAGCCAGCCCCGACACCCGCCAACACCCGCTGACGCGCCCTGACGGGCTTGTCTGCTCCCGGCATCC
GCTTACAGACAAGCTGTGACCGTCTCCGGGAGCTGCATGTGTCAGAGGTTTTCACCGTCATCACCGAAAC
GCGCGAAGACGAAAGGGCCTCGTGATACGCCTATTTTTATAGGTTAATGTCATGATAATAATGGTTTCTT
AGGACGGATCGCTTGCCTGTAACTTACACGCGCCTCGTATCTTTTAATGATGGAATAATTTGGGAATTTA
CTCTGTGTTTATTTATTTTTATGTTTTGTATTTGGATTTTAGAAAGTAAATAAAGAAGGTAGAAGAGTTA
CGGAATGAAGAAAAAAAAATAAACAAAGGTTTAAAAAATTTCAACAAAAAGCGTACTTTACATATATATT
TATTAGACAAGAAAAGCAGATTAAATAGATATACATTCGATTAACGATAAGTAAAATGTAAAATCACAGG
ATTTTCGTGTGTGGTCTTCTACACAGACAAGATGAAACAATTCGGCATTAATACCTGAGAGCAGGAAGAG
CAAGATAAAAGGTAGTATTTGTTGGCGATCCCCCTAGAGTCTTTTACATCTTCGGAAAACAAAAACTATT
TTTTCTTTAATTTCTTTTTTTACTTTCTATTTTTAATTTATATATTTATATTAAAAAATTTAAATTATAA
TTATTTTTATAGCACGTGATGAAAAGGACCCAGGTGGCACTTTTCGGGGAAATGTGCGCGGAACCCCTAT
TTGTTTATTTTTCTAAATACATTCAAATATGTATCCGCTCATGAGACAATAACCCTGATAAATGCTTCAA
TAATATTGAAAAAGGAAGAGTATGAGTATTCAACATTTCCGTGTCGCCCTTATTCCCTTTTTTGCGGCAT
TTTGCCTTCCTGTTTTTGCTCACCCAGAAACGCTGGTGAAAGTAAAAGATGCTGAAGATCAGTTGGGTGC
ACGAGTGGGTTACATCGAACTGGATCTCAACAGCGGTAAGATCCTTGAGAGTTTTCGCCCCGAAGAACGT
TTTCCAATGATGAGCACTTTTAAAGTTCTGCTATGTGGCGCGGTATTATCCCGTATTGACGCCGGGCAAG
AGCAACTCGGTCGCCGCATACACTATTCTCAGAATGACTTGGTTGAGTACTCACCAGTCACAGAAAAGCA
TCTTACGGATGGCATGACAGTAAGAGAATTATGCAGTGCTGCCATAACCATGAGTGATAACACTGCGGCC
AACTTACTTCTGACAACGATCGGAGGACCGAAGGAGCTAACCGCTTTTTTGCACAACATGGGGGATCATG
TAACTCGCCTTGATCGTTGGGAACCGGAGCTGAATGAAGCCATACCAAACGACGAGCGTGACACCACGAT
GCCTGTAGCAATGGCAACAACGTTGCGCAAACTATTAACTGGCGAACTACTTACTCTAGCTTCCCGGCAA
CAATTAATAGACTGGATGGAGGCGGATAAAGTTGCAGGACCACTTCTGCGCTCGGCCCTTCCGGCTGGCT
GGTTTATTGCTGATAAATCTGGAGCCGGTGAGCGTGGGTCTCGCGGTATCATTGCAGCACTGGGGCCAGA
TGGTAAGCCCTCCCGTATCGTAGTTATCTACACGACGGGGAGTCAGGCAACTATGGATGAACGAAATAGA
CAGATCGCTGAGATAGGTGCCTCACTGATTAAGCATTGGTAACTGTCAGACCAAGTTTACTCATATATAC
TTTAGATTGATTTAAAACTTCATTTTTAATTTAAAAGGATCTAGGTGAAGATCCTTTTTGATAATCTCAT
GACCAAAATCCCTTAACGTGAGTTTTCGTTCCACTGAGCGTCAGACCCCGTAGAAAAGATCAAAGGATCT
TCTTGAGATCCTTTTTTTCTGCGCGTAATCTGCTGCTTGCAAACAAAAAAACCACCGCTACCAGCGGTGG
TTTGTTTGCCGGATCAAGAGCTACCAACTCTTTTTCCGAAGGTAACTGGCTTCAGCAGAGCGCAGATACC
AAATACTGTCCTTCTAGTGTAGCCGTAGTTAGGCCACCACTTCAAGAACTCTGTAGCACCGCCTACATAC
CTCGCTCTGCTAATCCTGTTACCAGTGGCTGCTGCCAGTGGCGATAAGTCGTGTCTTACCGGGTTGGACT
CAAGACGATAGTTACCGGATAAGGCGCAGCGGTCGGGCTGAACGGGGGGTTCGTGCACACAGCCCAGCTT
GGAGCGAACGACCTACACCGAACTGAGATACCTACAGCGTGAGCTATGAGAAAGCGCCACGCTTCCCGAA
GGGAGAAAGGCGGACAGGTATCCGGTAAGCGGCAGGGTCGGAACAGGAGAGCGCACGAGGGAGCTTCCAG
GGGGAAACGCCTGGTATCTTTATAGTCCTGTCGGGTTTCGCCACCTCTGACTTGAGCGTCGATTTTTGTG
ATGCTCGTCAGGGGGGCGGAGCCTATGGAAAAACGCCAGCAACGCGGCC
Features (pLannotate 1.2.2; 23 found; start..end, strand, type, name):
     30..163     +  rep_origin     RSF ori (fragment): Plasmids containing the RSF 1030 origin of replication can be propagated in E. coli cells that contain additional plasmids with compatible origins.
    165..257     +  CDS            lacI (fragment): lac repressor; lacI; The lac repressor binds to the lac operator to inhibit transcription in E. coli. This inhibition can be relieved by adding lactose or isopropyl-β-D-thiogalactopyranoside (IPTG).
    270..291     +  protein_bind   CAP binding site: CAP binding activates transcription in the presence of cAMP. E. coli catabolite activator protein
    306..336     +  promoter       lac promoter: promoter for the E. coli lac operon
    344..360     +  protein_bind   lac operator: The lac repressor binds to the lac operator to inhibit transcription in E. coli. This inhibition can be relieved by adding lactose or isopropyl-β-D-thiogalactopyranoside (IPTG). lac repressor encoded by lacI
    405..423     +  promoter       T3 promoter: promoter for bacteriophage T3 RNA polymerase
    475..780     +  promoter       GAL1 promoter (fragment): S. cerevisiae GAL1; inducible promoter, regulated by Gal4
    825..949     +  promoter       LEU2 promoter (fragment): S. cerevisiae LEU2
    959..1675    +  CDS            yeGFP: yeast-enhanced green fluorescent protein codons optimized for translation in S. cerevisiae and C. albicans
   1676..1696    +  misc_feature   MCS (fragment): pBluescript multiple cloning site
   1697..1931    +  terminator     CYC1 terminator (fragment): S. cerevisiae CYC1; transcription terminator for CYC1
   1946..1964    -  promoter       T7 promoter: promoter for bacteriophage T7 RNA polymerase
   1972..2127    +  CDS            lacZα (fragment): LacZα fragment of β-galactosidase; lacZ fragment
   2135..2590    +  rep_origin     f1 ori (sequence partly withheld): f1 bacteriophage origin of replication; arrow indicates direction of (+) strand synthesis
   2591..2642    -  misc_feature   bom (fragment): basis of mobility region from pBR322
   2721..3524    -  CDS            URA3: orotidine-5'-phosphate decarboxylase, required for uracil biosynthesis; S. cerevisiae URA3; yeast auxotrophic marker, counterselectable with 5-fluoroorotic acid (5-FOA)
   3525..3740    -  promoter       URA3 promoter: S. cerevisiae URA3
   3755..3804    -  misc_feature   bom (fragment): basis of mobility region from pBR322
   3906..3940    -  CDS            rop (fragment): Rop protein, which maintains plasmids at low copy number; rop
   4011..4514    -  misc_feature   CEN/ARS: S. cerevisiae CEN6 centromere fused to an autonomously replicating sequence
   4551..4655    +  promoter       AmpR promoter: bla
   4656..5516    +  CDS            AmpR: β-lactamase; bla; confers resistance to ampicillin, carbenicillin, and related antibiotics
   5687..6275    +  rep_origin     ori: high-copy-number ColE1/pMB1/pBR322/pUC origin of replication
