[The description below was written by a language model from this plasmid's Addgene catalogue record and pLannotate feature annotations shown in this document.]
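Description:
UASgal-A9-Pleum is a yeast–E. coli shuttle plasmid built on the p416 backbone, a centromeric vector for Saccharomyces cerevisiae, and it is catalogued as a synthetic hybrid promoter construct for yeast expression and synthetic biology. In bacteria it replicates from a high-copy ColE1/pUC-type origin and is selected with ampicillin through the AmpR (β-lactamase) gene. In yeast a CEN/ARS element (CEN6 centromere fused to an autonomously replicating sequence) provides stable, low-copy maintenance. The URA3 marker, under its own promoter, allows selection in uracil auxotrophs and counterselection with 5-FOA. An f1 origin and pBluescript-derived remnants (lac promoter/operator, lacZα fragment, flanking T3 and T7 promoters) are also annotated. Several short fragment hits (RSF ori, lacI, bom, rop) are most likely backbone remnants rather than functional parts.

The payload is a chimeric promoter cloned between HindIII and XbaI sites. An upstream activating sequence taken from the native GAL promoter (annotated as a GAL1 promoter fragment, regulated by Gal4) is joined, through a spacer, to a core promoter derived from the native leucine biosynthesis promoter (annotated as a LEU2 promoter fragment). Although the catalogue lists only "promoter" as the insert, the feature table shows that this hybrid element sits directly upstream of a yeast-enhanced GFP coding sequence followed by the CYC1 terminator, so fluorescence can report promoter output. The design pairs a minimal core promoter with a galactose-responsive enhancer element. This fits its use in studying how modular UAS–core combinations set promoter strength and regulation in S. cerevisiae, and as a source of a tunable, galactose-regulated promoter part.
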