Addgene plasmid #60343: UASgal-A9-Pleum
Purpose: Contains a promoter of activating sequence derived from native gal promoter coupled with core promoter derived from native Leucine promoter. Spacer between core and activating sequence was used.
Depositing lab: Hal Alper. Depositing organization: University of Texas at Austin. Publication: Controlling promoter strength and regulation in Saccharomyces cerevisiae using synthetic hybrid promoters. Blazeck J, Garg R, Reed B, Alper HS. Biotechnol Bioeng. 2012 Nov;109(11):2884-95. doi: 10.1002/bit.24552. Epub 2012 May 17. PubMed 22565375.
Backbone
  Vector backbone: p416
  Backbone size w/o insert (bp): 6000
  Vector type: Yeast Expression, Synthetic Biology ; Yeast synthetic hybrid promoter construct
  Selectable markers: URA3
Growth in bacteria
  Bacterial resistance: Ampicillin, 100 μg/mL
  Growth temperature: 37°C
  Growth strain: DH10B
  Copy number: High Copy
Gene/Insert
  Gene/Insert name: promoter
  Species: S. cerevisiae (budding yeast)
  Cloning method: Restriction Enzyme; 5′ cloning site hindIII (not destroyed); 3′ cloning site xbaI (not destroyed)
  Sequencing primers: 5′ agt; 3′ agt
Terms and licenses: Academic/Nonprofit Terms; Industry Terms: Not Available to Industry
How to cite: UASgal-A9-Pleum was a gift from Hal Alper (Addgene plasmid # 60343 ; http://n2t.net/addgene:60343 ; RRID:Addgene_60343)
