>Addgene plasmid #60343 | UASgal-A9-Pleum | addgene partial sequence | sequence record 99514 | T3 5'-GCAATTAACCCTCACTAAAGG-3'
CCCTTAATTAATAGTACGGATTAGAAGCCGCCGAGCGGGCGACAGCCCTCCGACGGAAGACTCTCCTCCG
TGCGTCCTCGTCTTCACCGGTCGCGTTCCTGAAACGCAGATGTGCCTCGCGCCGCACTGCTCCGAACAAT
AAAGATTCTACAATACTAGCTTTTATGGTTATGAAGAGGAAAAATTGGCAGTAACCTGGCCCCACAAACC
TTCAAATTAACGAATCAAATTAACAACCATAGGATGATAATGCGATTAGTTTTTTAGCCTTATTTCTGGG
GTAATTAATCAGCGAAGCGATGATTTTTGATCTATTAACAGAAGCTTCATGTACTTACCCAATTAGGAAA
TTTACATGGTTTAAACCAATATTATTTAAGGACCTATTGTTTTTTCCAATAGGTGGTTAGCAATCGTCTT
ACTTTCTAACTTTTCTTACCTTTTACATTTCAGCAATATATATATATATATTTCAAGGATATACCATTCT
ATCTAGAAAAATGTCTAAAGGTGAAGAATTATTCACTGGTGTTGTCCCAATTTTGGTTGAATTAGATGGT
GATGTTAATGGTCACAAATTTTCTGTCTCCGGTGAAGGTGAAGGTGATGCTACTTACGGTAAATTGACCT
TAAAATTTATTTGTACTACTGGTAAATTGCCAGTTCCATGGCCAACCTTAGTCACTACTTTAGGTTATGG
TTTGATGTGTTTTGCTAGATACCCAGATCATA
