>Addgene plasmid #60343 | UASgal-A9-Pleum | addgene partial sequence | sequence record 99533 | yGFP-R 5'-GCATCACCTTCACCTTCACC-3'
CATCTAATTCAACCAAAATTGGGACAACACCAGTGAATAATTCTTCACCTTTAGACATTTTTCTAGATAG
AATGGTATATCCTTGAAATATATATATATATATTGCTGAAATGTAAAAGGTAAGAAAAGTTAGAAAGTAA
GACGATTGCTAACCACCTATTGGAAAAAACAATAGGTCCTTAAATAATATTGGTTTAAACCATGTAAATT
TCCTAATTGGGTAAGTACATGAAGCTTCTGTTAATAGATCAAAAATCATCGCTTCGCTGATTAATTACCC
CAGAAATAAGGCTAAAAAACTAATCGCATTATCATCCTATGGTTGTTAATTTGATTCGTTAATTTGAAGG
TTTGTGGGGCCAGGTTACTGCCAATTTTTCCTCTTCATAACCATAAAAGCTAGTATTGTAGAATCTTTAT
TGTTCGGAGCAGTGCGGCGCGAGGCACATCTGCGTTTCAGGAACGCGACCGGTGAAGACGAGGACGCACG
GAGGAGAGTCTTCCGTCGGAGGGCTGTCGCCCGCTCGGCGGCTTCTAATCCGTACTATTAATTAAGGGGC
GCGCCAAGGATCCCGGAGCTCCAGCTTTTGTTCCCTTTAGTGAGGGTTAATTGCGCGCTTGGCGTAATCA
TGGTCATAGCTGTTTCCTGTGTGAAATTGTTATCCGCTCACAATTCCACACAACATACGAGCCGGAAGCA
TAAAGTGTAAAGCCTGGGGTGCCTAATGAGTGAGCTAACTCACATTAATTGCGTTGCGCTCACTGCCCGC
TTTCCAGTCGGGAA
